Addgene plasmid #20527: pWZL Neo Myr Flag MAPK7
Depositing lab: William Hahn & Jean Zhao. Depositing organization: Dana-Farber Cancer Institute. Publication: Integrative Genomic Approaches Identify IKBKE as a Breast Cancer Oncogene (Kinase Library Clones). Boehm JS, Zhao JJ, Yao J, Kim SY, Firestein R, Dunn IF, Sjostrom SK, Garraway LA, Weremowicz S, Richardson AL, Greulich H, Stewart CJ, Mulvey LA, Shen RR, Ambrogio L, Hirozane-Kishikawa T, Hill DE, Vidal M, Meyerson M, Grenier JK, Hinkle G, Root DE, Roberts TM, Lander ES, Polyak K, Hahn WC. Cell. 2007 Jun 15. 129(6):1065-1079. 10.1016/j.cell.2007.03.052 PubMed 17574021.
Backbone
  Vector backbone: pWZL-Neo-Myr-Flag-DEST
  Backbone manufacturer: William Hahn Lab (available at Addgene, #15300)
  Vector type: Mammalian Expression, Retroviral
  Selectable markers: Neomycin (select with G418)
Growth in bacteria
  Bacterial resistance: Ampicillin, 100 μg/mL
  Growth temperature: 37°C
  Growth strain: Stbl3
  Growth instructions: Stbl3 cells to prevent recombination.
  Copy number: Unknown
Gene/Insert
  Gene/Insert name: MAPK7 (alt name: mitogen-activated protein kinase 7)
  Species: H. sapiens (human)
  GenBank ID: NM_002749
  Entrez Gene: MAPK7 (a.k.a. BMK1, ERK4, ERK5, PRKM7)
  Tag / fusion protein: Myr (N terminal on backbone); Flag (N terminal on backbone)
  Cloning method: Gateway Cloning
  Sequencing primers: 5′ pWZL-Fwd (GAA CCT CCT CGT TCG ACC); 3′ pWZL-Rev (TTC CGG GCC CTC ACA TTG)
Resource information
  A portion of this plasmid was derived from a plasmid made by: 1-A10
Terms and licenses: Academic/Nonprofit Terms; Industry Terms: Not Available to Industry
Depositor comments: ORFs were cloned into Gateway compatible pEntry vectors. An LR recombination reaction was performed to move the ORF to pWZL-Neo-Myr-Flag DEST such that the ORF would have 5' myristoylation and flag tags. This plasmid is part of a kinase library, and the gene has been verified, but has not been fully sequenced for minor mutations. Please see the following link for plasmids from this article that are not part of the kinase library http://www.addgene.org/pubmed/17574021
How to cite: pWZL Neo Myr Flag MAPK7 was a gift from William Hahn & Jean Zhao (Addgene plasmid # 20527 ; http://n2t.net/addgene:20527 ; RRID:Addgene_20527)
