[The description below was written by a language model from this plasmid's Addgene catalogue record.]
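Description:
pWZL Neo Myr Flag MAPK7 is a retroviral mammalian expression plasmid built on the Gateway-compatible pWZL-Neo-Myr-Flag-DEST backbone. It carries the human MAPK7 open reading frame, which encodes mitogen-activated protein kinase 7 (also known as ERK5 or BMK1). The ORF was first placed in a Gateway entry vector and then moved into the destination backbone by an LR recombination reaction. This puts the coding sequence in frame behind two N-terminal elements supplied by the backbone: a myristoylation signal and a Flag epitope. A myristoylation signal directs lipid modification of the protein's N-terminus and targets it to membranes, a strategy commonly used to promote kinase activation. The Flag tag allows the fusion protein to be detected or immunoprecipitated with standard antibodies.

In bacteria the plasmid is maintained under ampicillin selection, and a recombination-deficient strain is recommended to guard against rearrangement, a common concern with repeat-containing retroviral vectors. In mammalian cells, a neomycin resistance marker allows transduced or transfected populations to be selected with G418. The record gives no feature table, so the promoter driving the insert, the arrangement of the viral elements and the bacterial origin are not stated, and copy number is listed as unknown.

The construct is one member of a library of myristoylated, Flag-tagged human kinase clones assembled for functional genomic screening in a study of breast cancer oncogenes. The depositors note that the identity of the gene has been verified but that the clone has not been fully sequenced, so minor mutations cannot be excluded.
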