>Addgene plasmid #20527 | pWZL Neo Myr Flag MAPK7 | addgene partial sequence | sequence record 26352 | 20527 with pWZL-Fwd
CTCCTTCTCTAGGCGCCGGCCGGATCCAGAATTCGCCACCATGGGGTCTTCAAAATCTAAACCAAAGGAC
CCCAGCCAGCGCCGGCGCAGGATCCGAGGTTACCTTGACTACAAAGACGATGACGACAAGCAATTGACAA
GTTTGTACAAAAAAGTTGGCATGGCCGAGCCTCTGAAGGAGGAAGACGGCGAGGACGGCTCTGCGGAGCC
CCCCGGGCCCGTGAAGGCCGAACCCGCCCACACCGCTGCCTCTGTAGCGGCCAAGAACCTGGCCCTGCTT
AAAGCCCGCTCCTTCGATGTGACCTTTGACGTGGGCGACGAGTACGAGATCATCGAGACCATAGGCAACG
GGGCCTATGGAGTGGTGTCCTCCGCCCGCCGCCGCCTCACCGGCCAGCAGGTGGCCATCAAGAAGATCCC
TAATGCTTTCGATGTGGTGACCAATGCCAAGCGGACCCTCAGGGAGCTGAAGATCCTCAAGCACTTTAAA
CACGACAACATCATCGCCATCAAGGACATCCTGAGGCCCACCGTGCCCTATGGCGAATTCAAATCTGTCT
ACGTGGTCCTGGACCTGATGGAAAGCGACCTGCACCAGATCATCCACTCCTCACAGCCCCTCACACTGGA
ACACGTGCGCTACTTCCTGTACCAACTGCTGCGGGGCCTGAAGTACATGCACTCGGCTCNNTCATCCACC
GTGACCTGAAGCCCTCCNACCTATTGNTGAATGAGAACTGTGAGCTCNAGATTGG
